>Addgene plasmid #92201 | pINDUCER20-Tau | addgene full sequence | sequence record 181600 | Addgene NGS Result
TGGAAGGGCTAATTCACTCCCAAAGAAGACAAGATATCCTTGATCTGTGGATCTACCACACACAAGGCTA
CTTCCCTGATTAGCAGAACTACACACCAGGGCCAGGGGTCAGATATCCACTGACCTTTGGATGGTGCTAC
AAGCTAGTACCAGTTGAGCCAGATAAGGTAGAAGAGGCCAATAAAGGAGAGAACACCAGCTTGTTACACC
CTGTGAGCCTGCATGGGATGGATGACCCGGAGAGAGAAGTGTTAGAGTGGAGGTTTGACAGCCGCCTAGC
ATTTCATCACGTGGCCCGAGAGCTGCATCCGGAGTACTTCAAGAACTGCTGATATCGAGCTTGCTACAAG
GGACTTTCCGCTGGGGACTTTCCAGGGAGGCGTGGCCTGGGCGGGACTGGGGAGTGGCGAGCCCTCAGAT
CCTGCATATAAGCAGCTGCTTTTTGCCTGTACTGGGTCTCTCTGGTTAGACCAGATCTGAGCCTGGGAGC
TCTCTGGCTAACTAGGGAACCCACTGCTTAAGCCTCAATAAAGCTTGCCTTGAGTGCTTCAAGTAGTGTG
TGCCCGTCTGTTGTGTGACTCTGGTAACTAGAGATCCCTCAGACCCTTTTAGTCAGTGTGGAAAATCTCT
AGCAGTGGCGCCCGAACAGGGACTTGAAAGCGAAAGGGAAACCAGAGGAGCTCTCTCGACGCAGGACTCG
GCTTGCTGAAGCGCGCACGGCAAGAGGCGAGGGGCGGCGACTGGTGAGTACGCCAAAAATTTTGACTAGC
GGAGGCTAGAAGGAGAGAGATGGGTGCGAGAGCGTCAGTATTAAGCGGGGGAGAATTAGATCGCGATGGG
AAAAAATTCGGTTAAGGCCAGGGGGAAAGAAAAAATATAAATTAAAACATATAGTATGGGCAAGCAGGGA
GCTAGAACGATTCGCAGTTAATCCTGGCCTGTTAGAAACATCAGAAGGCTGTAGACAAATACTGGGACAG
CTACAACCATCCCTTCAGACAGGATCAGAAGAACTTAGATCATTATATAATACAGTAGCAACCCTCTATT
GTGTGCATCAAAGGATAGAGATAAAAGACACCAAGGAAGCTTTAGACAAGATAGAGGAAGAGCAAAACAA
AAGTAAGACCACCGCACAGCAAGCGGCCGGCCGCTGATCTTCAGACCTGGAGGAGGAGATATGAGGGACA
ATTGGAGAAGTGAATTATATAAATATAAAGTAGTAAAAATTGAACCATTAGGAGTAGCACCCACCAAGGC
AAAGAGAAGAGTGGTGCAGAGAGAAAAAAGAGCAGTGGGAATAGGAGCTTTGTTCCTTGGGTTCTTGGGA
GCAGCAGGAAGCACTATGGGCGCAGCGTCAATGACGCTGACGGTACAGGCCAGACAATTATTGTCTGGTA
TAGTGCAGCAGCAGAACAATTTGCTGAGGGCTATTGAGGCGCAACAGCATCTGTTGCAACTCACAGTCTG
GGGCATCAAGCAGCTCCAGGCAAGAATCCTGGCTGTGGAAAGATACCTAAAGGATCAACAGCTCCTGGGG
ATTTGGGGTTGCTCTGGAAAACTCATTTGCACCACTGCTGTGCCTTGGAATGCTAGTTGGAGTAATAAAT
CTCTGGAACAGATTTGGAATCACACGACCTGGATGGAGTGGGACAGAGAAATTAACAATTACACAAGCTT
AATACACTCCTTAATTGAAGAATCGCAAAACCAGCAAGAAAAGAATGAACAAGAATTATTGGAATTAGAT
AAATGGGCAAGTTTGTGGAATTGGTTTAACATAACAAATTGGCTGTGGTATATAAAATTATTCATAATGA
TAGTAGGAGGCTTGGTAGGTTTAAGAATAGTTTTTGCTGTACTTTCTATAGTGAATAGAGTTAGGCAGGG
ATATTCACCATTATCGTTTCAGACCCACCTCCCAACCCCGAGGGGACCCGACAGGCCCGAAGGAATAGAA
GAAGAAGGTGGAGAGAGAGACAGAGACAGATCCATTCGATTAGTGAACGGATCTCGACGGTATCGCCGAA
TTCACAAATGGCAGTATTCATCCACAATTTTAAAAGAAAAGGGGGGATTGGGGGGTACAGTGCAGGGGAA
AGAATAGTAGACATAATAGCAACAGACATACAAACTAAAGAATTACAAAAACAAATTACAAAAATTCAAA
ATTTTCGGGTTTATTACAGGGACAGCAGAGATCCAGTTTGGACTAGGATCCTTTACCACTCCCTATCAGT
GATAGAGAAAAGTGAAAGTCGAGTTTACCACTCCCTATCAGTGATAGAGAAAAGTGAAAGTCGAGTTTAC
CACTCCCTATCAGTGATAGAGAAAAGTGAAAGTCGAGTTTACCACTCCCTATCAGTGATAGAGAAAAGTG
AAAGTCGAGTTTACCACTCCCTATCAGTGATAGAGAAAAGTGAAAGTCGAGTTTACCACTCCCTATCAGT
GATAGAGAAAAGTGAAAGTCGAGTTTACCACTCCCTATCAGTGATAGAGAAAAGTGAAAGTCGAGCTCGG
TACCCGGGTCGAGGTAGGCGTGTACGGTGGGAGGCCTATATAAGCAGAGCTCGTTTAGTGAACCGTCAGA
TCGCCTGGAGACGCCATCCACGCTGTTTTGACCTCCATAGAAGACACCGGGACCGATCCAGCCTCCGCGG
CCCCGAACTAGTCCAGTGTGGTGGAATTCTGCAGATATCAACAAGTTTGTACAAAAAAGCAGGCTAAGCT
TGCTCGAGGGATGGCTGAGCCCCGCCAGGAGTTCGAAGTGATGGAAGATCACGCTGGGACGTACGGGTTG
GGGGACAGGAAAGATCAGGGGGGCTACACCATGCACCAAGACCAAGAGGGTGACACGGACGCTGGCCTGA
AAGAATCTCCCCTGCAGACCCCCACTGAGGACGGATCTGAGGAACCGGGCTCTGAAACCTCTGATGCTAA
GAGCACTCCAACAGCGGAAGATGTGACAGCACCCTTAGTGGATGAGGGAGCTCCCGGCAAGCAGGCTGCC
GCGCAGCCCCACACGGAGATCCCAGAAGGAACCACAGCTGAAGAAGCAGGCATTGGAGACACCCCCAGCC
TGGAAGACGAAGCTGCTGGTCACGTGACCCAAGCTCGCATGGTCAGTAAAAGCAAAGACGGGACTGGAAG
CGATGACAAAAAAGCCAAGGGGGCTGATGGTAAAACGAAGATCGCCACACCGCGGGGAGCAGCCCCTCCA
GGCCAGAAGGGCCAGGCCAACGCCACCAGGATTCCAGCAAAAACCCCGCCCGCTCCAAAGACACCACCCA
GCTCTGGTGAACCTCCAAAATCAGGGGATCGCAGCGGCTACAGCAGCCCCGGCTCCCCAGGCACTCCCGG
CAGCCGCTCCCGCACCCCGTCCCTTCCAACCCCACCCACCCGGGAGCCCAAGAAGGTGGCAGTGGTCCGT
ACTCCACCCAAGTCGCCGTCTTCCGCCAAGAGCCGCCTG
[387 nt withheld, positions 3470-3856]
ACCCACAAGCTGACCTTCCGCGAGAACGCCAAAGCCAAGACAGACCACGGGGCGGAGATCGTGTACAAGT
CGCCAGTGGTGTCTGGGGACACGTCTCCACGGCATCTCAGCAATGTCTCCTCCACCGGCAGCATCGACAT
GGTAGACTCGCCCCAGCTCGCCACACTAGCTGACGAGGTGTCTGCCTCCCTGGCCAAGCAGGGTTTGGAA
CAAAAACTCATCTCAGAAGAGGATCTGTGAGCCCGGTGCGGCCGCAACCCAGCTTTCTTGTACAAAGTGG
TTGATATCCAGCACAGTGGCGGCCGCTCGAGTCTAGAGGGCCCGCGGTTCGAATACCCATACGACGTCCC
AGACTACGCTTAGTAATGATTAATTAAACTAGAAATTCTACCGGGTAGGGGAGGCGCTTTTCCCAAGGCA
GTCTGGAGTAACCCACCCAAGATCTGGCCTCCGCGCCGGGTTTTGGCGCCTCCCGCGGGCGCCCCCCTCC
TCACGGCGAGCGCTGCCACGTCAGACGAAGGGCGCAGCGAGCGTCCTGATCCTTCCGCCCGGACGCTCAG
GACAGCGGCCCGCTGCTCATAAGACTCGGCCTTAGAACCCCAGTATCAGCAGAAGGACATTTTAGGACGG
GACTTGGGTGACTCTAGGGCACTGGTTTTCTTTCCAGAGAGCGGAACAGGCGAGGAAAAGTAGTCCCTTC
TCGGCGATTCTGCGGAGGGATCTCCGTGGGGCGGTGAACGCCGATGATTATATAAGGACGCGCCGGGTGT
GGCACAGCTAGTTCCGTCGCAGCCGGGATTTGGGTCGCGGTTCTTGTTTGTGGATCGCTGTGATCGTCAC
TTGGTGAGTAGCGGGCTGCTGGGCTGGCCGGGGCTTTCGTGGCCGCCGGGCCGCTCGGTGGGACGGAAGC
GTGTGGAGAGACCGCCAAGGGCTGTAGTCTGGGTCCGCGAGCAAGGTTGCCCTGAACTGGGGGTTGGGGG
GAGCGCAGCAAAATGGCGGCTGTTCCCGAGTCTTGAATGGAAGACGCTTGTGAGGCGGGCTGTGAGGTCG
TTGAAACAAGGTGGGGGGCATGGTGGGCGGCAAGAACCCAAGGTCTTGAGGCCTTCGCTAATGCGGGAAA
GCTCTTATTCGGGTGAGATGGGCTGGGGCACCATCTGGGGACCCTGACGTGAAGTTTGTCACTGACTGGA
GAACTCGGTTTGTCGTCTGTTGCGGGGGCGGCAGTTATGGCGGTGCCGTTGGGCAGTGCACCCGTACCTT
TGGGAGCGCGCGCCCTCGTCGTGTCGTGACGTCACCCGTTCTGTTGGCTTATAATGCAGGGTGGGGCCAC
CTGCCGGTAGGTGTGCGGTAGGCTTTTCTCCGTCGCAGGACGCAGGGTTCGGGCCTAGGGTAGGCTCTCC
TGAATCGACAGGCGCCGGACCTCTGGTGAGGGGAGGGATAAGTGAGGCGTCAGTTTCTTTGGTCGGTTTT
ATGTACCTATCTTCTTAAGTAGCTGAAGCTCCGGTTTTGAACTATGCGCTCGGGGTTGGCGAGTGTGTTT
TGTGAAGTTTTTTAGGCACCTTTTGAAATGTAATCATTTGGGTCAATATGTAATTTTCAGTGTTAGACTA
GTAAATTGTCCGCTAAATTCTGGCCGTTTTTGGCTTTTTTGTTAGACGAAGCTTGGTACCGAGCTCGGAT
CTCCACCCCGTACCGGTCCTGCAGTCGAATTCACCATGTCTAGACTGGACAAGAGCAAAGTCATAAACGG
AGCTCTGGAATTACTCAATGGTGTCGGTATCGAAGGCCTGACGACAAGGAAACTCGCTCAAAAGCTGGGA
GTTGAGCAGCCTACCCTGTACTGGCACGTGAAGAACAAGCGGGCCCTGCTCGATGCCCTGCCAATCGAGA
TGCTGGACAGGCATCATACCCACTTCTGCCCCCTGGAAGGCGAGTCATGGCAAGACTTTCTGCGGAACAA
CGCCAAGTCATACCGCTGTGCTCTCCTCTCACATCGCGACGGGGCTAAAGTGCATCTCGGCACCCGCCCA
ACAGAGAAACAGTACGAAACCCTGGAAAATCAGCTCGCGTTCCTGTGTCAGCAAGGCTTCTCCCTGGAGA
ACGCACTGTACGCTCTGTCCGCCGTGGGCCACTTTACACTGGGCTGCGTATTGGAGGAACAGGAGCATCA
AGTAGCAAAAGAGGAAAGAGAGACACCTACCACCGATTCTATGCCCCCACTTCTGAGACAAGCAATTGAG
CTGTTCGACCGGCAGGGAGCCGAACCTGCCTTCCTTTTCGGCCTGGAACTAATCATATGTGGCCTGGAGA
AACAGCTAAAGTGCGAAAGCGGCGGGCCGACCGACGCCCTTGACGATTTTGACTTAGACATGCTCCCAGC
CGATGCCCTTGACGACTTTGACCTTGATATGCTGCCTGCTGACGCTCTTGACGATTTTGACCTTGACATG
CTCCCCGGGTAACTAAGTAAGGATCCGCGGCCGCACTAGAGGAATTCCGCCCCTCTCCCCCCCCCCCCCC
TAACGTTACTGGCCGAAGCCGCTTGGAATAAGGCCGGTGTGCGTTTGTCTATATGTTATTTTCCACCATA
TTGCCGTCTTTTGGCAATGTGAGGGCCCGGAAACCTGGCCCTGTCTTCTTGACGAGCATTCCTAGGGGTC
TTTCCCCTCTCGCCAAAGGAATGCAAGGTCTGTTGAATGTCGTGAAGGAAGCAGTTCCTCTGGAAGCTTC
TTGAAGACAAACAACGTCTGTAGCGACCCTTTGCAGGCAGCGGAACCCCCCACCTGGCGACAGGTGCCTC
TGCGGCCAAAAGCCACGTGTATAAGATACACCTGCAAAGGCGGCACAACCCCAGTGCCACGTTGTGAGTT
GGATAGTTGTGGAAAGAGTCAAATGGCTCTCCTCAAGCGTATTCAACAAGGGGCTGAAGGATGCCCAGAA
GGTACCCCATTGTATGGGATCTGATCTGGGGCCTCGGTGCACATGCTTTACATGTGTTTAGTCGAGGTTA
AAAAAACGTCTAGGCCCCCCGAACCACGGGGACGTGGTTTTCCTTTGAAAAACACGATGATAAGCTTACC
GGTCCACCATGATTGAACAAGATGGATTGCACGCAGGTTCTCCGGCCGCTTGGGTGGAGAGGCTATTCGG
CTATGACTGGGCACAACAGACAATCGGCTGCTCTGATGCCGCCGTGTTCCGGCTGTCAGCGCAGGGGCGC
CCGGTTCTTTTTGTCAAGACCGACCTGTCCGGTGCCCTGAATGAACTGCAAGACGAGGCAGCGCGGCTAT
CGTGGCTGGCCACGACGGGCGTTCCTTGCGCAGCTGTGCTCGACGTTGTCACTGAAGCGGGAAGGGACTG
GCTGCTATTGGGCGAAGTGCCGGGGCAGGATCTCCTGTCATCTCACCTTGCTCCTGCCGAGAAAGTATCC
ATCATGGCTGATGCAATGCGGCGGCTGCATACGCTTGATCCGGCTACCTGCCCATTCGACCACCAAGCGA
AACATCGCATCGAGCGAGCACGTACTCGGATGGAAGCCGGTCTTGTCGATCAGGATGATCTGGACGAAGA
GCATCAGGGGCTCGCGCCAGCCGAACTGTTCGCCAGGCTCAAGGCGAGCATGCCCGACGGCGAGGATCTC
GTCGTGACCCATGGCGATGCCTGCTTGCCGAATATCATGGTGGAAAATGGCCGCTTTTCTGGATTCATCG
ACTGTGGCCGGCTGGGTGTGGCGGACCGCTATCAGGACATAGCGTTGGCTACCCGTGATATTGCTGAAGA
GCTTGGCGGCGAATGGGCTGACCGCTTCCTCGTGCTTTACGGTATCGCCGCTCCCGATTCGCAGCGCATC
GCCTTCTATCGCCTTCTTGACGAGTTCTTCTGATGTACAAGTAAAGCGGCCGCGACTCTAGATCATAATC
AGCCATACCACATTTGTAGAGGTTTTACTTGCTTTAAAAAACCTCCCACACCTCCCCCTGAACCTGAAAC
ATAAAATGAATGCAATTGTTGTTGTTTAGTCCCTCCCAATTCGATATCAAGCTTATCGCGATAGATCCTA
ATCAACCTCTGGATTACAAAATTTGTGAAAGATTGACTGGTATTCTTAACTATGTTGCTCCTTTTACGCT
ATGTGGATACGCTGCTTTAATGCCTTTGTATCATGCTATTGCTTCCCGTATGGCTTTCATTTTCTCCTCC
TTGTATAAATCCTGGTTGCTGTCTCTTTATGAGGAGTTGTGGCCCGTTGTCAGGCAACGTGGCGTGGTGT
GCACTGTGTTTGCTGACGCAACCCCCACTGGTTGGGGCATTGCCACCACCTGTCAGCTCCTTTCCGGGAC
TTTCGCTTTCCCCCTCCCTATTGCCACGGCGGAACTCATCGCCGCCTGCCTTGCCCGCTGCTGGACAGGG
GCTCGGCTGTTGGGCACTGACAATTCCGTGGTGTTGTCGGGGAAATCATCGTCCTTTCCTTGGCTGCTCG
CCTGTGTTGCCACCTGGATTCTGCGCGGGACGTCCTTCTGCTACGTCCCTTCGGCCCTCAATCCAGCGGA
CCTTCCTTCCCGCGGCCTGCTGCCGGCTCTGCGGCCTCTTCCGCGTCTTCGCCTTCGCCCTCAGACGAGT
CGGATCTCCCTTTGGGCCGCCTCCCCGCCTGAGATCCTTTAAGACCAATGACTTACAAGGCAGCTGTAGA
TCTTAGCCACTTTTTAAAAGAAAAGGGGGGACTGGAAGGGCTAATTCACTCCCAACGAAGACAAGATCTG
CTTTTTGCTTGTACTGGGTCTCTCTGGTTAGACCAGATCTGAGCCTGGGAGCTCTCTGGCTAACTAGGGA
ACCCACTGCTTAAGCCTCAATAAAGCTTGCCTTGAGTGCTTCAAGTAGTGTGTGCCCGTCTGTTGTGTGA
CTCTGGTAACTAGAGATCCCTCAGACCCTTTTAGTCAGTGTGGAAAATCTCTAGCAGTAGTAGTTCATGT
CATCTTATTATTCAGTATTTATAACTTGCAAAGAAATGAATATCAGAGAGTGAGAGGCCCGGGTTAATTA
AGGAAAGGGCTAGATCATTCTTGAAGACGAAAGGGCCTCGTGATACGCCTATTTTTATAGGTTAATGTCA
TGATAATAATGGTTTCTTAGACGTCAGGTGGCACTTTTCGGGGAAATGTGCGCGGAACCCCTATTTGTTT
ATTTTTCTAAATACATTCAAATATGTATCCGCTCATGAGACAATAACCCTGATAAATGCTTCAATAATAT
TGAAAAAGGAAGAGTATGAGTATTCAACATTTCCGTGTCGCCCTTATTCCCTTTTTTGCGGCATTTTGCC
TTCCTGTTTTTGCTCACCCAGAAACGCTGGTGAAAGTAAAAGATGCTGAAGATCAGTTGGGTGCACGAGT
GGGTTACATCGAACTGGATCTCAACAGCGGTAAGATCCTTGAGAGTTTTCGCCCCGAAGAACGTTTTCCA
ATGATGAGCACTTTTAAAGTTCTGCTATGTGGCGCGGTATTATCCCGTGTTGACGCCGGGCAAGAGCAAC
TCGGTCGCCGCATACACTATTCTCAGAATGACTTGGTTGAGTACTCACCAGTCACAGAAAAGCATCTTAC
GGATGGCATGACAGTAAGAGAATTATGCAGTGCTGCCATAACCATGAGTGATAACACTGCGGCCAACTTA
CTTCTGACAACGATCGGAGGACCGAAGGAGCTAACCGCTTTTTTGCACAACATGGGGGATCATGTAACTC
GCCTTGATCGTTGGGAACCGGAGCTGAATGAAGCCATACCAAACGACGAGCGTGACACCACGATGCCTGT
AGCAATGGCAACAACGTTGCGCAAACTATTAACTGGCGAACTACTTACTCTAGCTTCCCGGCAACAATTA
ATAGACTGGATGGAGGCGGATAAAGTTGCAGGACCACTTCTGCGCTCGGCCCTTCCGGCTGGCTGGTTTA
TTGCTGATAAATCTGGAGCCGGTGAGCGTGGGTCTCGCGGTATCATTGCAGCACTGGGGCCAGATGGTAA
GCCCTCCCGTATCGTAGTTATCTACACGACGGGGAGTCAGGCAACTATGGATGAACGAAATAGACAGATC
GCTGAGATAGGTGCCTCACTGATTAAGCATTGGTAACTGTCAGACCAAGTTTACTCATATATACTTTAGA
TTGATTTAAAACTTCATTTTTAATTTAAAAGGATCTAGGTGAAGATCCTTTTTGATAATCTCATGACCAA
AATCCCTTAACGTGAGTTTTCGTTCCACTGAGCGTCAGACCCCGTAGAAAAGATCAAAGGATCTTCTTGA
GATCCTTTTTTTCTGCGCGTAATCTGCTGCTTGCAAACAAAAAAACCACCGCTACCAGCGGTGGTTTGTT
TGCCGGATCAAGAGCTACCAACTCTTTTTCCGAAGGTAACTGGCTTCAGCAGAGCGCAGATACCAAATAC
TGTTCTTCTAGTGTAGCCGTAGTTAGGCCACCACTTCAAGAACTCTGTAGCACCGCCTACATACCTCGCT
CTGCTAATCCTGTTACCAGTGGCTGCTGCCAGTGGCGATAAGTCGTGTCTTACCGGGTTGGACTCAAGAC
GATAGTTACCGGATAAGGCGCAGCGGTCGGGCTGAACGGGGGGTTCGTGCACACAGCCCAGCTTGGAGCG
AACGACCTACACCGAACTGAGATACCTACAGCGTGAGCTATGAGAAAGCGCCACGCTTCCCGAAGGGAGA
AAGGCGGACAGGTATCCGGTAAGCGGCAGGGTCGGAACAGGAGAGCGCACGAGGGAGCTTCCAGGGGGAA
ACGCCTGGTATCTTTATAGTCCTGTCGGGTTTCGCCACCTCTGACTTGAGCGTCGATTTTTGTGATGCTC
GTCAGGGGGGCGGAGCCTATGGAAAAACGCCAGCAACGCGGCCTTTTTACGGTTCCTGGCCTTTTGCTGG
CCTTTTGCTCACATGTTCTTTCCTGCGTTATCCCCTGATTCTGTGGATAACCGTATTACCGCCTTTGAGT
GAGCTGATACCGCTCGCCGCAGCCGAACGACCGAGCGCAGCGAGTCAGTGAGCGAGGAAGCGGAAGAGCG
CCCAATACGCAAACCGCCTCTCCCCGCGCGTTGGCCGATTCATTAATGCAGCAAGCTCATGGCTGACTAA
TTTTTTTTATTTATGCAGAGGCCGAGGCCGCCTCGGCCTCTGAGCTATTCCAGAAGTAGTGAGGAGGCTT
TTTTGGAGGCCTAGGCTTTTGCAAAAAGCTCCCCGTGGCACGACAGGTTTCCCGACTGGAAAGCGGGCAG
TGAGCGCAACGCAATTAATGTGAGTTAGCTCACTCATTAGGCACCCCAGGCTTTACACTTTATGCTTCCG
GCTCGTATGTTGTGTGGAATTGTGAGCGGATAACAATTTCACACAGGAAACAGCTATGACATGATTACGA
ATTTCACAAATAAAGCATTTTTTTCACTGCATTCTAGTTGTGGTTTGTCCAAACTCATCAATGTATCTTA
TCATGTCTGGATCAACTGGATAACTCAAGCTAACCAAAATCATCCCAAACTTCCCACCCCATACCCTATT
ACCACTGCCAATTACCTGTGGTTTCATTTACTCTAAACCTGTGATTCCTCTGAATTATTTTCATTTTAAA
GAAATTGTATTTGTTAAATATGTACTACAAACTTAGTAGT
Features (pLannotate 1.2.2; 34 found; start..end, strand, type, name):
    377..634     +  LTR            5' LTR (truncated): truncated 5' long terminal repeat (LTR) from HIV-1
    681..806     +  misc_feature   HIV-1 Ψ: packaging signal of human immunodeficiency virus type 1
    790..1128    +  CDS            HIV-1 gag (fragment): gag protein from human immunodeficiency virus 1; gag
   1303..1536    +  misc_feature   RRE: The Rev response element (RRE) of HIV-1 allows for Rev-dependent mRNA export from the nucleus to the cytoplasm.
   1913..2013    +  CDS            Rev (fragment): human immunodeficiency virus 1 (HIV-1) Rev protein; rev; enhances nuclear export of unspliced and incompletely spliced viral mRNAs
   2058..2175    +  misc_feature   cPPT/CTS: central polypurine tract and central termination sequence of HIV-1
   2230..2500    +  protein_bind   tetracycline response element: contains seven copies of the tetracycline operator tetO tetracycline repressor TetR
   2511..2528    +  misc_feature   MCS (fragment): pUC18/19 multiple cloning site
   2533..2571    +  promoter       minimal CMV promoter: human cytomegalovirus (CMV) immediate early promoter
   2701..2725    +  protein_bind   attB1: mutant version of attB; recombination site for the Gateway® BP reaction BP Clonase™
   2741..4063    +  CDS            MAPT (sequence partly withheld): TAU_SPECI - Experimental evidence at protein level: Swiss-Prot protein existence level 1. Promotes microtubule assembly and stability, and might be involved in the establishment and maintenance of neuronal polarity. The C-terminus binds axonal microtubules while the N-terminus binds neural plasma membrane components, suggesting that tau functions as a linker protein between both. Axonal polarity is predetermined by tau localization (in the neuronal cell) in the domain of the cell body defined by the centrosome. The short isoforms allow plasticity of the cytoskeleton whereas the longer isoforms
   4113..4137    -  protein_bind   attB2: mutant version of attB; recombination site for the Gateway® BP reaction BP Clonase™
   4249..4284    +  promoter       PGK promoter (fragment): mouse phosphoglycerate kinase 1 promoter
   4302..5513    +  promoter       UbC promoter: human ubiquitin C promoter
   5572..6269    +  CDS            rtTA3 (fragment): reverse tetracycline transactivator 3 activates expression from Tet-responsive promoters in the presence of doxycycline
   6199..6309    +  CDS            VP48: 3 tandem repeats of the minimal activation domain of herpes simplex virus VP16 (Cheng et al., 2013)
   6467..6929    +  misc_feature   IRES: internal ribosome entry site (IRES) of the encephalomyocarditis virus (EMCV)
   6945..7739    +  CDS            NeoR/KanR: aminoglycoside phosphotransferase from Tn5; aph(3')-II (or nptII); confers resistance to neomycin, kanamycin, and G418 (Geneticin®)
   7767..7850    +  CDS            large T antigen (fragment): large T antigen from SV40 (simian virus 40)
   7884..7904    +  misc_feature   MCS (fragment): pBluescript multiple cloning site
   7916..8504    +  misc_feature   WPRE: woodchuck hepatitis virus posttranscriptional regulatory element
   8512..8577    +  CDS            nef (fragment): NEF_HV1Z2 - Experimental evidence at protein level: Swiss-Prot protein existence level 1. Extracellular Nef protein targets CD4(+) T-lymphocytes for apoptosis by interacting with CXCR4 surface receptors. From Human immunodeficiency virus type 1 group M subtype D (isolate Z2/CDC-Z34) (HIV-1).
   8579..8812    +  LTR            3' LTR (ΔU3): self-inactivating 3' long terminal repeat (LTR) from HIV-1
   9017..9121    +  promoter       AmpR promoter: bla
   9122..9982    +  CDS            AmpR: β-lactamase; bla; confers resistance to ampicillin, carbenicillin, and related antibiotics
  10153..10741   +  rep_origin     ori: high-copy-number ColE1/pMB1/pBR322/pUC origin of replication
  10924..10978   +  CDS            lacI (fragment): lac repressor; lacI; The lac repressor binds to the lac operator to inhibit transcription in E. coli. This inhibition can be relieved by adding lactose or isopropyl-β-D-thiogalactopyranoside (IPTG).
  10984..11077   +  rep_origin     SV40 ori (fragment): SV40 origin of replication
  11102..11139   +  CDS            lacI (fragment): lac repressor; lacI; The lac repressor binds to the lac operator to inhibit transcription in E. coli. This inhibition can be relieved by adding lactose or isopropyl-β-D-thiogalactopyranoside (IPTG).
  11152..11173   +  protein_bind   CAP binding site: CAP binding activates transcription in the presence of cAMP. E. coli catabolite activator protein
  11188..11218   +  promoter       lac promoter: promoter for the E. coli lac operon
  11222..11244   +  protein_bind   lac operator (fragment): The lac repressor binds to the lac operator to inhibit transcription in E. coli. This inhibition can be relieved by adding lactose or isopropyl-β-D-thiogalactopyranoside (IPTG). lac repressor encoded by lacI
  11276..11359   +  polyA_signal   SV40 poly(A) signal (fragment): SV40 polyadenylation signal
  11526..329     +  CDS            nef (fragment) (across the origin): NEF_HV1BR - Experimental evidence at protein level: Swiss-Prot protein existence level 1. Extracellular Nef protein targets CD4(+) T-lymphocytes for apoptosis by interacting with CXCR4 surface receptors (PubMed:14990729). From Human immunodeficiency virus type 1 group M subtype B (isolate BRU/LAI) (HIV-1).
