[The description below was written by a language model from this plasmid's Addgene catalogue record and pLannotate feature annotations shown in this document.]
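Description:
pINDUCER20-Tau is a doxycycline-inducible lentiviral expression vector carrying human MAPT (tau) in the pINDUCER20 backbone. The catalogue purpose calls it "retroviral", but both the vector type field and the annotated features identify an HIV-1-derived, self-inactivating lentiviral design. These features are a truncated 5' LTR, the Ψ packaging signal with a gag fragment, the RRE for Rev-dependent RNA export, the cPPT/CTS, a WPRE to enhance transcript expression, and a ΔU3 3' LTR. In bacteria it is maintained through a high-copy ColE1/pUC-type origin and ampicillin resistance. A depositor comment also mentions chloramphenicol, but no chloramphenicol resistance gene appears in the feature table of this recombined clone.

The tau coding sequence lies between attB1 and attB2 sites, showing that it was introduced by Gateway recombination. It sits downstream of a tetracycline response element with seven tetO copies joined to a minimal CMV promoter. A second, constitutive cassette uses the human UbC promoter to drive rtTA3, followed by an EMCV IRES and the neomycin resistance gene. Transduced cells can therefore be selected with G418, and the single vector supplies the transactivator that switches on tau expression when doxycycline is added. The record lists a C-terminal Myc tag on the insert, although the tag is not separately annotated.

The sizes in the record do not agree. The catalogue gives a 420 bp insert and a 10,626 bp total, whereas the sequenced plasmid is 11,526 nt and the MAPT feature spans about 1.3 kb, closer to a full-length tau isoform. The construct is suited to making stable mammalian cell lines with regulated tau overexpression, and the associated study examined tau and alpha-synuclein nuclear accumulation and toxicity.
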