Addgene plasmid #92201: pINDUCER20-Tau
Purpose: Retroviral overexpression vector (doxycycline-inducible) for Tau
Depositing lab: Huda Zoghbi. Depositing organization: Baylor College of Medicine. Publication: TRIM28 regulates the nuclear accumulation and toxicity of both alpha-synuclein and tau. Rousseaux MW, de Haro M, Lasagna-Reeves CA, De Maio A, Park J, Jafar-Nejad P, Al-Ramahi I, Sharma A, See L, Lu N, Vilanova-Velez L, Klisch TJ, Westbrook TF, Troncoso JC, Botas J, Zoghbi HY. Elife. 2016 Oct 25;5. pii: e19809. doi: 10.7554/eLife.19809. PubMed 27779468.
Backbone
  Vector backbone: pINDUCER20
  Backbone manufacturer: Stephen J. Elledge/Thomas F. Westbrook
  Backbone size w/o insert (bp): 10206
  Total vector size (bp): 10626
  Vector type: Mammalian Expression, Lentiviral
  Selectable markers: Neomycin (select with G418)
Growth in bacteria
  Bacterial resistance: Ampicillin, 100 μg/mL
  Growth temperature: 37°C
  Growth strain: NEB Stable
  Copy number: Unknown
Gene/Insert
  Gene/Insert name: MAPT
  Species: H. sapiens (human)
  Insert size (bp): 420
  Entrez Gene: MAPT (a.k.a. DDPAC, FTD1, FTDP-17, MAPTL, MSTD, MTBT1, MTBT2, PPND, PPP1R103, TAU, Tau-PHF6, tau-40)
  Tag / fusion protein: Myc (C terminal on insert)
Terms and licenses: Academic/Nonprofit Terms; Industry Terms: Not Available to Industry
Depositor comments: pInducer20’s should be grown in LB with 50 ug/ml of ampicillin and 30 ug/ml of chloramphenicol.
How to cite: pINDUCER20-Tau was a gift from Huda Zoghbi (Addgene plasmid # 92201 ; http://n2t.net/addgene:92201 ; RRID:Addgene_92201)
